Addgene plasmid #193772: pENTR221-APP751
Purpose: Entry vector for human APP isoform having 751 amino acid residues
Depositing lab: Wade Harper. Depositing organization: Harvard Medical School. Publication: Spatial snapshots of amyloid precursor protein intramembrane processing via early endosome proteomics. Park H, Hundley FV, Yu Q, Overmyer KA, Brademan DR, Serrano L, Paulo JA, Paoli JC, Swarup S, Coon JJ, Gygi SP, Wade Harper J. Nat Commun. 2022 Oct 16;13(1):6112. doi: 10.1038/s41467-022-33881-x. PubMed 36245040.
Backbone
  Vector backbone: pENTR221
Growth in bacteria
  Bacterial resistance: Kanamycin, 50 μg/mL
  Growth temperature: 37°C
  Growth strain: DH5alpha
  Copy number: High Copy
Gene/Insert
  Gene/Insert name: APP
  Species: H. sapiens (human)
  Entrez Gene: APP (a.k.a. AAA, ABETA, ABPP, AD1, APPI, CTFgamma, CVAP, PN-II, PN2, alpha-sAPP, preA4)
  Cloning method: Gateway Cloning
  Sequencing primers: 5′ n/a
Terms and licenses: Academic/Nonprofit Terms; Industry Terms: Not Available to Industry
How to cite: pENTR221-APP751 was a gift from Wade Harper (Addgene plasmid # 193772 ; http://n2t.net/addgene:193772 ; RRID:Addgene_193772)
