[The description below was written by a language model from this plasmid's Addgene catalogue record and pLannotate feature annotations shown in this document.]
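Description:
pENTR221-APP751 is a Gateway entry clone built on the pENTR221 backbone, carrying the coding sequence of the human amyloid precursor protein (APP) isoform of 751 amino acids. It is a small bacterial plasmid of about 4.8 kb, maintained in E. coli through a high-copy ColE1/pUC-type origin of replication and selected with kanamycin via an aminoglycoside phosphotransferase (KanR) gene.

The APP open reading frame spans 2,253 nt, which corresponds to 751 codons, so the annotated CDS appears not to include a stop codon; the record itself does not comment on this or on any tags. The insert sits between attL1 and attL2 recombination sites. These sites let LR Clonase transfer the insert directionally into any attR-containing destination vector, so the same APP751 cassette can be moved into mammalian, viral or other expression backbones with the promoters and tags supplied by those vectors. As is usual for entry clones, no promoter is positioned to drive APP expression. The only annotated promoter is a T7 promoter lying just outside attL2 on the opposite strand, which is a backbone element. The rrnB T1 and T2 terminators upstream of attL1 shield the insert from read-through transcription originating in the backbone. Short lacZα and lacI fragments are also annotated and are best regarded as non-functional backbone remnants.

The plasmid serves as a source clone for generating APP751 expression constructs. The associated work concerns the intramembrane processing of APP studied through early endosome proteomics.
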