Features (pLannotate 1.2.2; 10 found; start..end, strand, type, name):
    125..152     -  terminator     rrnB T2 terminator: transcription terminator T2 from the E. coli rrnB gene
    284..327     +  terminator     rrnB T1 terminator: Escherichia coli rrnB; transcription terminator T1 from the E. coli rrnB gene
    374..410     -  CDS            lacZα (fragment): LacZα fragment of β-galactosidase; lacZ fragment
    426..525     +  protein_bind   attL1: mutant version of attL; recombination site for the Gateway® LR reaction LR Clonase™
    531..2783    +  CDS            APP (sequence partly withheld): A4_HUMAN - Also known as A4, AD1. Experimental evidence at protein level: Swiss-Prot protein existence level 1. N-APP binds TNFRSF21 triggering caspase activation and degeneration of both neuronal cell bodies (via caspase-3) and axons (via caspase-6). From Homo sapiens (Human).
   2791..2890    -  protein_bind   attL2: mutant version of attL; recombination site for the Gateway® LR reaction LR Clonase™
   2908..2926    -  promoter       T7 promoter: promoter for bacteriophage T7 RNA polymerase
   3060..3869    +  CDS            KanR: aminoglycoside phosphotransferase; aph(3')-Ia; confers resistance to kanamycin in bacteria or G418 (Geneticin®) in eukaryotes
   4016..4604    +  rep_origin     ori: high-copy-number ColE1/pMB1/pBR322/pUC origin of replication
   4787..70      +  CDS            lacI (fragment) (across the origin): lac repressor; lacI; The lac repressor binds to the lac operator to inhibit transcription in E. coli. This inhibition can be relieved by adding lactose or isopropyl-β-D-thiogalactopyranoside (IPTG).
>Addgene plasmid #193772 | pENTR221-APP751 | addgene full sequence | sequence record 380127 | Addgene NGS Result
TCCCCGCGCGTTGGCCGATTCATTAATGCAGCTGGCACGACAGGTTTCCCGACTGGAAAGCGGGCAGTGA
GCGCAACGCAATTAATACGCGTACCGCTAGCCAGGAAGAGTTTGTAGAAACGCAAAAAGGCCATCCGTCA
GGATGGCCTTCTGCTTAGTTTGATGCCTGGCAGTTTATGGCGGGCGTCCTGCCCGCCACCCTCCGGGCCG
TTGCTTCACAACGTTCAAATCCGCTCCCGGCGGATTTGTCCTACTCAGGAGAGCGTTCACCGACAAACAA
CAGATAAAACGAAAGGCCCAGTCTTCCGACTGAGCCTTTCGTTTTATTTGATGCCTGGCAGTTCCCTACT
CTCGCGTTAACGCTAGCATGGATGTTTTCCCAGTCACGACGTTGTAAAACGACGGCCAGTCTTAAGCTCG
GGCCCCAAATAATGATTTTATTTTGACTGATAGTGACCTGTTCGTTGCAACAAATTGATGAGCAATGCTT
TTTTATAATGCCAACTTTGTACAAAAAAGCAGGCTCCACCATGCTGCCCGGTTTGGCACTGCTCCTGCTG
GCCGCCTGGACGGCTCGGGCGCTGGAGGTACCC
[315 nt withheld, positions 594-908]
CTTCTCGTTCCTGACAAGTGCAAATTCTTACACCAGGAGAGGATGGATGTTTGCGAAACTCATCTTCACT
GGCACACCGTCGCCAAAGAGACATGCAGTGAGAAGAGTACCAACTTGCATGACTACGGCATGTTGCTGCC
CTGCGGAATTGACAAGTTCCGAGGGGTAGAGTTTGTGTGTTGCCCACTGGCTGAAGAAAGTGACAATGTG
GATTCTGCTGATGCGGAGGAGGATGACTCGGATGTCTGGTGGGGCGGAGCAGACACAGACTATGCAGATG
GGAGTGAAGACAAAGTAGTAGAAGTAGCAGAGGAGGAAGAAGTGGCTGAGGTGGAAGAAGAAGAAGCCGA
TGATGACGAGGACGATGAGGATGGTGATGAGGTAGAGGAAGAGGCTGAGGAACCCTACGAAGAAGCCACA
GAGAGAACCACCAGCATTGCCACCACCACCACCACCACCACAGAGTCTGTGGAAGAGGTGGTTCGAGAGG
TGTGCTCTGAACAAGCCGAGACGGGGCCGTGCCGAGCAATGATCTCCCGCTGGTACTTTGATGTGACTGA
AGGGAAGTGTGCCCCATTCTTTTACGGCGGATGTGGCGGCAACCGGAACAACTTTGACACAGAAGAGTAC
TGCATGGCCGTGTGTGGCAGCGCCATTCCTACAACAGCAGCCAGTACCCCTGATGCCGTTGACAAGTATC
TCGAGACACCTGGGGATGAGAATGAA
[540 nt withheld, positions 1635-2174]
AAAGAGCAAAACTATTCAGATGACGTCTTGGCCAACATGATTAGTGAACCAAGGATCAGTTACGGAAACG
ATGCTCTCATGCCATCTTTGACCGAAACGAAAACCACCGTGGAGCTCCTTCCCGTGAATGGAGAGTTCAG
CCTGGACGATCTCCAGCCGTGGCATTCTTTTGGGGCTGACTCTGTGCCAGCCAACACAGAAAACGAAGTT
GAGCCTGTTGATGCCCGCCCTGCTGCCGACCGAGGACTGACCACTCGACCAGGTTCTGGGTTGACAAATA
TCAAGACGGAGGAGATCTCTGAAGTGAAGATG
[126 nt withheld, positions 2487-2612]
ACAGTGATCGTCATCACCTTGGTGATGCTGAAGAAGAAACAGTACACATCCATTCATCATGGTGTGGTGG
AGGTTGACGCCGCTGTCACCCCAGAGGAGCGCCACCTGTCCAAGATGCAGCAGAACGGCTACGAAAATCC
AACCTACAAGTTCTTTGAGCAGATGCAGAACTAGATCCACCCAGCTTTCTTGTACAAAGTTGGCATTATA
AGAAAGCATTGCTTATCAATTTGTTGCAACGAACAGGTCACTATCAGTCAAAATAAAATCATTATTTGCC
ATCCAGCTGATATCCCCTATAGTGAGTCGTATTACATGGTCATAGCTGTTTCCTGGCAGCTCTGGCCCGT
GTCTCAAAATCTCTGATGTTACATTGCACAAGATAAAAATATATCATCATGAACAATAAAACTGTCTGCT
TACATAAACAGTAATACAAGGGGTGTTATGAGCCATATTCAACGGGAAACGTCGAGGCCGCGATTAAATT
CCAACATGGATGCTGATTTATATGGGTATAAATGGGCTCGCGATAATGTCGGGCAATCAGGTGCGACAAT
CTATCGCTTGTATGGGAAGCCCGATGCGCCAGAGTTGTTTCTGAAACATGGCAAAGGTAGCGTTGCCAAT
GATGTTACAGATGAGATGGTCAGACTAAACTGGCTGACGGAATTTATGCCTCTTCCGACCATCAAGCATT
TTATCCGTACTCCTGATGATGCATGGTTACTCACCACTGCGATCCCCGGAAAAACAGCATTCCAGGTATT
AGAAGAATATCCTGATTCAGGTGAAAATATTGTTGATGCGCTGGCAGTGTTCCTGCGCCGGTTGCATTCG
ATTCCTGTTTGTAATTGTCCTTTTAACAGCGATCGCGTATTTCGTCTCGCTCAGGCGCAATCACGAATGA
ATAACGGTTTGGTTGATGCGAGTGATTTTGATGACGAGCGTAATGGCTGGCCTGTTGAACAAGTCTGGAA
AGAAATGCATAAACTTTTGCCATTCTCACCGGATTCAGTCGTCACTCATGGTGATTTCTCACTTGATAAC
CTTATTTTTGACGAGGGGAAATTAATAGGTTGTATTGATGTTGGACGAGTCGGAATCGCAGACCGATACC
AGGATCTTGCCATCCTATGGAACTGCCTCGGTGAGTTTTCTCCTTCATTACAGAAACGGCTTTTTCAAAA
ATATGGTATTGATAATCCTGATATGAATAAATTGCAGTTTCATTTGATGCTCGATGAGTTTTTCTAATCA
GAATTGGTTAATTGGTTGTAACACTGGCAGAGCATTACGCTGACTTGACGGGACGGCGCAAGCTCATGAC
CAAAATCCCTTAACGTGAGTTACGCGTCGTTCCACTGAGCGTCAGACCCCGTAGAAAAGATCAAAGGATC
TTCTTGAGATCCTTTTTTTCTGCGCGTAATCTGCTGCTTGCAAACAAAAAAACCACCGCTACCAGCGGTG
GTTTGTTTGCCGGATCAAGAGCTACCAACTCTTTTTCCGAAGGTAACTGGCTTCAGCAGAGCGCAGATAC
CAAATACTGTTCTTCTAGTGTAGCCGTAGTTAGGCCACCACTTCAAGAACTCTGTAGCACCGCCTACATA
CCTCGCTCTGCTAATCCTGTTACCAGTGGCTGCTGCCAGTGGCGATAAGTCGTGTCTTACCGGGTTGGAC
TCAAGACGATAGTTACCGGATAAGGCGCAGCGGTCGGGCTGAACGGGGGGTTCGTGCACACAGCCCAGCT
TGGAGCGAACGACCTACACCGAACTGAGATACCTACAGCGTGAGCTATGAGAAAGCGCCACGCTTCCCGA
AGGGAGAAAGGCGGACAGGTATCCGGTAAGCGGCAGGGTCGGAACAGGAGAGCGCACGAGGGAGCTTCCA
GGGGGAAACGCCTGGTATCTTTATAGTCCTGTCGGGTTTCGCCACCTCTGACTTGAGCGTCGATTTTTGT
GATGCTCGTCAGGGGGGCGGAGCCTATGGAAAAACGCCAGCAACGCGGCCTTTTTACGGTTCCTGGCCTT
TTGCTGGCCTTTTGCTCACATGTTCTTTCCTGCGTTATCCCCTGATTCTGTGGATAACCGTATTACCGCC
TTTGAGTGAGCTGATACCGCTCGCCGCAGCCGAACGACCGAGCGCAGCGAGTCAGTGAGCGAGGAAGCGG
AAGAGCGCCCAATACGCAAACCGCCTC
